>Addgene plasmid #68525 | CyRPA-bio | depositor full sequence | sequence record 120644 | Full Sequence
AGATCTATACATTGAATCAATATTGGCAATTAGCCATATTAGTCATTGGTTATATAGCATAAATCAATAT
TGGCTATTGGCCATTGCATACGTTGTATCTATATCATAATATGTACATTTATATTGGCTCATGTCCAATA
TGACCGCCATGTTGACATTGATTATTGACTAGTTATTAATAGTAATCAATTACGGGGTCATTAGTTCATA
GCCCATATATGGAGTTCCGCGTTACATAACTTACGGTAAATGGCCCGCCTGGCTGACCGCCCAACGACCC
CCGCCCATTGACGTCAATAATGACGTATGTTCCCATAGTAACGCCAATAGGGACTTTCCATTGACGTCAA
TGGGTGGAGTATTTACGGTAAACTGCCCACTTGGCAGTACATCAAGTGTATCATATGCCAAGTCCGCCCC
CTATTGACGTCAATGACGGTAAATGGCCCGCCTGGCATTATGCCCAGTACATGACCTTACGGGACTTTCC
TACTTGGCAGTACATCTACGTATTAGTCATCGCTATTACCATGGTGATGCGGTTTTGGCAGTACACCAAT
GGGCGTGGATAGCGGTTTGACTCACGGGGATTTCCAAGTCTCCACCCCATTGACGTCAATGGGAGTTTGT
TTTGGCACCAAAATCAACGGGACTTTCCAAAATGTCGTAATAACCCCGCCCCGTTGACGCAAATGGGCGG
TAGGCGTGTACGGTGGGAGGTCTATATAAGCAGAGCTCGTTTAGTGAACCGTCAGATCCTCACTCTCTTC
CGCATCGCTGTCTGCGAGGGCCAGCTGTTGGGCTCGCGGTTGAGGACAAACTCTTCGCGGTCTTTCCAGT
ACTCTTGGATCGGAAACCCGTCGGCCTCCGAACGGTACTCCGCCACCGAGGGACCTGAGCGAGTCCGCAT
CGACCGGATCGGAAAACCTCTCGAGAAAGGCGTCTAACCAGTCACAGTCGCAAGGTAGGCTGAGCACCGT
GGCGGGCGGCAGCGGGTGGCGGTCGGGGTTGTTTCTGGCGGAGGTGCTGCTGATGATGTAATTAAAGTAG
GCGGTCTTGAGACGGCGGATGGTCGAGGTGAGGTGTGGCAGGCTTGAGATCCAGCTGTTGGGGTGAGTAC
TCCCTCTCAAAAGCGGGCATTACTTCTGCGCTAAGATTGTCAGTTTCCAAAAACGAGGAGGATTTGATAT
TCACCTGGCCCGATCTGGCCATACACTTGAGTGACAATGACATCCACTTTGCCTTTCTCTCCACAGGTGT
CCACTCCCAGGTCCAAGTTTGCCACCATGGAGTTTCAGACCCAGGTACTCATGTCCCTGCTGCTCTGCAT
GTCTGGTGCGGCCGCCACAAATACCCAGAGCAAGAACATCATCATCCTGAACGACGAGATCACCACCATC
AAGAGCCCCATCCACTGTATTACCGATATCTACTTCCTGTTCCGCAACGAGCTGTACAAGACCTGCATCC
AGCACGTGATCAAGGGCCGGACCGAGATCCATGTGCTGGTGCAGAAGAAGATCAACAGCGCCTGGGAGAC
ACAGACCACCCTGTTCAAGGATCACATGTGGTTCGAGCTGCCCAGCGTGTTCAACTTCATCCACAACGAT
GAGATCATCATTGTGATCTGCCGGTACAAGCAGCGGAGCAAGAGAGAGGGCACCATCTGCAAGCGGTGGA
ACAGCGTGACCGGCACAATCTACCAGAAAGAAGATGTGCAGATCGACAAAGAGGCCTTCGCCAACAAGAA
CCTGGAAAGCTACCAGAGCGTGCCCCTGACCGTGAAGAACAAGAAGTTCCTGCTGATCTGCGGCATCCTG
AGCTACGAGTACAAGACAGCCAACAAGGACAATTTCATCAGCTGCGTGGCCAGCGAGGACAAGGGCAGAA
CCTGGGGCACCAAGATCCTGATCAACTACGAGGAACTGCAGAAAGGCGTGCCCTACTTCTACCTGCGGCC
CATCATCTTCGGCGACGAGTTCGGCTTCTACTTTTACAGCCGGATCAGCACCAACAACGCCGCCAGAGGC
GGCAACTACATGACCTGCACCCTGGACGTGACCAACGAGGGCAAGAAAGAGTACAAGTTCAAGTGCAAGC
ACGTGTCCCTGATCAAGCCCGACAAGAGCCTGCAGAACGTGGCCAAGCTGAACGGCTACTACATCACCAG
CTACGTGAAGAAGGACAACTTCAACGAGTGCTACCTGTACTACACCGAGCAGAACGCCATCGTCGTGAAG
CCCAAGGTGCAGAACGACGACCTGAATGGCTGCTACGGCGGCAGCTTCGTGAAGCTGGATGAGAGCAAGG
CCCTGTTCATCTACAGCACCGGCTATGGCGTGCAGAACATCCACACCCTGTACTATACCAGATACGACGG
CGCGCCGTCGACCTCCATCACGGCCTATAAGAGTGAGGGGGAGTCAGCGGAGTTCTCCTTCCCACTCAAC
CTTGGAGAGGAAAGCCTGCAGGGAGAGTTGAGATGGAAGGCAGAGAAGGCTCCTTCTTCCCAGTCCTGGA
TCACCTTCTCCCTAAAGAACCAAAAGGTGTCTGTGCAGAAGTCTACTAGCAACCCCAAGTTCCAGCTGTC
CGAAACGCTCCCACTCACCCTTCAGATACCCCAGGTCTCCCTTCAGTTTGCTGGTTCTGGCAACCTGACC
CTGACTCTGGACAGAGGGATACTGTATCAGGAAGTGAACCTGGTGGTGATGAAAGTGACTCAGCCCGACA
GCAACACTTTGACCTGTGAGGTGATGGGACCCACCTCACCCAAGATGAGACTGATCTTGAAGCAGGAGAA
TCAGGAGGCCAGGGTCTCCAGGCAGGAGAAAGTGATTCAAGTGCAGGCCCCTGAAGCAGGGGTGTGGCAA
TGTCTACTGAGTGAAGGTGAAGAGGTCAAGATGGACTCCAAGATCCAGGTTTTATCCAAAGGGTTGAATT
CCGGATCACTGCATCATATTCTGGATGCACAGAAAATGGTGTGGAATCATCGTTAAGTCTAGACACGTGA
TTAATTAAGGATCCCCCGACCTCGACCTCTGGCTAATAAAGGAAATTTATTTTCATTGCAATAGTGTGTT
GGAATTTTTTGTGTCTCTCACTCGGAAGGACATATGGGAGGGCAAATCATTTGGTCGAGATCCCTCGGAG
ATCTCTAGCTAGAGGATCGATCCCCGCCCCGGACGAACTAAACCTGACTACGACATCTCTGCCCCTTCTT
CGCGGGGCAGTGCATGTAATCCCTTCAGTTGGTTGGTACAACTTGCCAACTGGGCCCTGTTCCACATGTG
ACACGGGGGGGGACCAAACACAAAGGGGTTCTCTGACTGTAGTTGACATCCTTATAAATGGATGTGCACA
TTTGCCAACACTGAGTGGCTTTCATCCTGGAGCAGACTTTGCAGTCTGTGGACTGCAACACAACATTGCC
TTTATGTGTAACTCTTGGCTGAAGCTCTTACACCAATGCTGGGGGACATGTACCTCCCAGGGGCCCAGGA
AGACTACGGGAGGCTACACCAACGTCAATCAGAGGGGCCTGTGTAGCTACCGATAAGCGGACCCTCAAGA
GGGCATTAGCAATAGTGTTTATAAGGCCCCCTTGTTAACCCTAAACGGGTAGCATATGCTTCCCGGGTAG
TAGTATATACTATCCAGACTAACCCTAATTCAATAGCATATGTTACCCAACGGGAAGCATATGCTATCGA
ATTAGGGTTAGTAAAAGGGTCCTAAGGAACAGCGATATCTCCCACCCCATGAGCTGTCACGGTTTTATTT
ACATGGGGTCAGGATTCCACGAGGGTAGTGAACCATTTTAGTCACAAGGGCAGTGGCTGAAGATCAAGGA
GCGGGCAGTGAACTCTCCTGAATCTTCGCCTGCTTCTTCATTCTCCTTCGTTTAGCTAATAGAATAACTG
CTGAGTTGTGAACAGTAAGGTGTATGTGAGGTGCTCGAAAACAAGGTTTCAGGTGACGCCCCCAGAATAA
AATTTGGACGGGGGGTTCAGTGGTGGCATTGTGCTATGACACCAATATAACCCTCACAAACCCCTTGGGC
AATAAATACTAGTGTAGGAATGAAACATTCTGAATATCTTTAACAATAGAAATCCATGGGGTGGGGACAA
GCCGTAAAGACTGGATGTCCATCTCACACGAATTTATGGCTATGGGCAACACATAATCCTAGTGCAATAT
GATACTGGGGTTATTAAGATGTGTCCCAGGCAGGGACCAAGACAGGTGAACCATGTTGTTACACTCTATT
TGTAACAAGGGGAAAGAGAGTGGACGCCGACAGCAGCGGACTCCACTGGTTGTCTCTAACACCCCCGAAA
ATTAAACGGGGCTCCACGCCAATGGGGCCCATAAACAAAGACAAGTGGCCACTCTTTTTTTTGAAATTGT
GGAGTGGGGGCACGCGTCAGCCCCCACACGCCGCCCTGCGGTTTTGGACTGTAAAATAAGGGTGTAATAA
CTTGGCTGATTGTAACCCCGCTAACCACTGCGGTCAAACCACTTGCCCACAAAACCACTAATGGCACCCC
GGGGAATACCTGCATAAGTAGGTGGGCGGGCCAAGATAGGGGCGCGATTGCTGCGATCTGGAGGACAAAT
TACACACACTTGCGCCTGAGCGCCAAGCACAGGGTTGTTGGTCCTCATATTCACGAGGTCGCTGAGAGCA
CGGTGGGCTAATGTTGCCATGGGTAGCATATACTACCCAAATATCTGGATAGCATATGCTATCCTAATCT
ATATCTGGGTAGCATAGGCTATCCTAATCTATATCTGGGTAGCATATGCTATCCTAATCTATATCTGGGT
AGTATATGCTATCCTAATTTATATCTGGGTAGCATAGGCTATCCTAATCTATATCTGGGTAGCATATGCT
ATCCTAATCTATATCTGGGTAGTATATGCTATCCTAATCTGTATCCGGGTAGCATATGCTATCCTAATAG
AGATTAGGGTAGTATATGCTATCCTAATTTATATCTGGGTAGCATATACTACCCAAATATCTGGATAGCA
TATGCTATCCTAATCTATATCTGGGTAGCATATGCTATCCTAATCTATATCTGGGTAGCATAGGCTATCC
TAATCTATATCTGGGTAGCATATGCTATCCTAATCTATATCTGGGTAGTATATGCTATCCTAATTTATAT
CTGGGTAGCATAGGCTATCCTAATCTATATCTGGGTAGCATATGCTATCCTAATCTATATCTGGGTAGTA
TATGCTATCCTAATCTGTATCCGGGTAGCATATGCTATCCTCATGATAAGCTGTCAAACATGAGAATTTT
CTTGAAGACGAAAGGGCCTCGTGATACGCCTATTTTTATAGGTTAATGTCATGATAATAATGGTTTCTTA
GACGTCAGGTGGCACTTTTCGGGGAAATGTGCGCGGAACCCCTATTTGTTTATTTTTCTAAATACATTCA
AATATGTATCCGCTCATGAGACAATAACCCTGATAAATGCTTCAATAATATTGAAAAAGGAAGAGTATGA
GTATTCAACATTTCCGTGTCGCCCTTATTCCCTTTTTTGCGGCATTTTGCCTTCCTGTTTTTGCTCACCC
AGAAACGCTGGTGAAAGTAAAAGATGCTGAAGATCAGTTGGGTGCACGAGTGGGTTACATCGAACTGGAT
CTCAACAGCGGTAAGATCCTTGAGAGTTTTCGCCCCGAAGAACGTTTTCCAATGATGAGCACTTTTAAAG
TTCTGCTATGTGGCGCGGTATTATCCCGTGTTGACGCCGGGCAAGAGCAACTCGGTCGCCGCATACACTA
TTCTCAGAATGACTTGGTTGAGTACTCACCAGTCACAGAAAAGCATCTTACGGATGGCATGACAGTAAGA
GAATTATGCAGTGCTGCCATAACCATGAGTGATAACACTGCGGCCAACTTACTTCTGACAACGATCGGAG
GACCGAAGGAGCTAACCGCTTTTTTGCACAACATGGGGGATCATGTAACTCGCCTTGATCGTTGGGAACC
GGAGCTGAATGAAGCCATACCAAACGACGAGCGTGACACCACGATGCCTGCAGCAATGGCAACAACGTTG
CGCAAACTATTAACTGGCGAACTACTTACTCTAGCTTCCCGGCAACAATTAATAGACTGGATGGAGGCGG
ATAAAGTTGCAGGACCACTTCTGCGCTCGGCCCTTCCGGCTGGCTGGTTTATTGCTGATAAATCTGGAGC
CGGTGAGCGTGGGTCTCGCGGTATCATTGCAGCACTGGGGCCAGATGGTAAGCCCTCCCGTATCGTAGTT
ATCTACACGACGGGGAGTCAGGCAACTATGGATGAACGAAATAGACAGATCGCTGAGATAGGTGCCTCAC
TGATTAAGCATTGGTAACTGTCAGACCAAGTTTACTCATATATACTTTAGATTGATTTAAAACTTCATTT
TTAATTTAAAAGGATCTAGGTGAAGATCCTTTTTGATAATCTCATGACCAAAATCCCTTAACGTGAGTTT
TCGTTCCACTGAGCGTCAGACCCCGTAGAAAAGATCAAAGGATCTTCTTGAGATCCTTTTTTTCTGCGCG
TAATCTGCTGCTTGCAAACAAAAAAACCACCGCTACCAGCGGTGGTTTGTTTGCCGGATCAAGAGCTACC
AACTCTTTTTCCGAAGGTAACTGGCTTCAGCAGAGCGCAGATACCAAATACTGTTCTTCTAGTGTAGCCG
TAGTTAGGCCACCACTTCAAGAACTCTGTAGCACCGCCTACATACCTCGCTCTGCTAATCCTGTTACCAG
TGGCTGCTGCCAGTGGCGATAAGTCGTGTCTTACCGGGTTGGACTCAAGACGATAGTTACCGGATAAGGC
GCAGCGGTCGGGCTGAACGGGGGGTTCGTGCACACAGCCCAGCTTGGAGCGAACGACCTACACCGAACTG
AGATACCTACAGCGTGAGCTATGAGAAAGCGCCACGCTTCCCGAAGGGAGAAAGGCGGACAGGTATCCGG
TAAGCGGCAGGGTCGGAACAGGAGAGCGCACGAGGGAGCTTCCAGGGGGAAACGCCTGGTATCTTTATAG
TCCTGTCGGGTTTCGCCACCTCTGACTTGAGCGTCGATTTTTGTGATGCTCGTCAGGGGGGCGGAGCCTA
TGGAAAAACGCCAGCAACGCGGCCTTTTTACGGTTCCTGGCCTTTTGCTGGCCTTTTGCTCACATGTTCT
TTCCTGCGTTATCCCCTGATTCTGTGGATAACCGTATTACCGCCTTTGAGTGAGCTGATACCGCTCGCCG
CAGCCGAACGACCGAGCGCAGCGAGTCAGTGAGCGAGGAAGCGGAAGAGCGCCCAATACGCAAACCGCCT
CTCCCCGCGCGTTGGCCGATTCATTAATGCAGCTGGCACGACAGGTTTCCCGACTGGAAAGCGGGCAGTG
AGCGCAACGCAATTAATGTGAGTTAGCTCACTCATTAGGCACCCCAGGCTTTACACTTTATGCTTCCGGC
TCGTATGTTGTGTGGAATTGTGAGCGGATAACAATTTCACACAGGAAACAGCTATGACCATGATTACGCC
AAGCTCTAGCTAGAGGTCGACCAATTCTCATGTTTGACAGCTTATCATCGCAGATCCGGGCAACGTTGTT
GCCATTGCTGCAGGCGCAGAACTGGTAGGTATGGA
Features (pLannotate 1.2.2; 18 found; start..end, strand, type, name):
    154..533     +  enhancer       CMV enhancer: human cytomegalovirus immediate early enhancer
    535..734     +  promoter       CMV promoter: human cytomegalovirus (CMV) immediate early promoter
    802..840     +  misc_feature   Ad SA (fragment): adenovirus major late transcript splice acceptor (Friedrich and Soriano, 1991)
    873..1082    -  CDS            PTP (fragment): TERM_ADE02 - Experimental evidence at protein level: Swiss-Prot protein existence level 1. Protein covalently bound to the viral DNA that acts as a primer for viral genomic replication by DNA strand displacement. Assembles on the viral origin of replication in an initiation complex with viral polymerase, DBP, host NFIA and host POU2F1/OCT1. During initiation, the polymerase covalently couples the first dCTP with Ser- 580 of pTP. The terminal protein stimulates the template activity over 20 fold compared to protein-free templates. Neo-synthesized viral genomes are linked to two preterminal prot
   1113..1202    +  intron         chimeric intron (fragment): chimera between introns from adenovirus and immunoglobulin heavy chain genes
   1221..1267    +  CDS            IgH signal sequence (fragment): signal sequence from the mouse immunoglobulin heavy chain variable region
   2379..2939    +  CDS            Cd4 (fragment): CD4_RAT - Experimental evidence at protein level: Swiss-Prot protein existence level 1. Integral membrane glycoprotein that plays an essential role in the immune response and serves multiple functions in responses against both external and internal offenses. In T-cells, functions primarily as a coreceptor for MHC class II molecule:peptide complex. The antigens presented by class II peptides are derived from extracellular proteins while class I peptides are derived from cytosolic proteins. Interacts simultaneously with the T-cell receptor (TCR) and the MHC class II presented by antigen presenti
   3045..3100    +  polyA_signal   β-globin poly(A) signal: rabbit β-globin polyadenylation signal (Gil and Proudfoot, 1987)
   3614..5295    -  rep_origin     oriP (fragment): Epstein-Barr virus oriP replication origin (Yates et al., 2000)
   5422..5526    +  promoter       AmpR promoter: bla
   5527..6387    +  CDS            AmpR: β-lactamase; bla; confers resistance to ampicillin, carbenicillin, and related antibiotics
   6558..7146    +  rep_origin     ori: high-copy-number ColE1/pMB1/pBR322/pUC origin of replication
   7329..7421    +  CDS            lacI (fragment): lac repressor; lacI; The lac repressor binds to the lac operator to inhibit transcription in E. coli. This inhibition can be relieved by adding lactose or isopropyl-β-D-thiogalactopyranoside (IPTG).
   7434..7455    +  protein_bind   CAP binding site: CAP binding activates transcription in the presence of cAMP. E. coli catabolite activator protein
   7470..7500    +  promoter       lac promoter: promoter for the E. coli lac operon
   7508..7524    +  protein_bind   lac operator: The lac repressor binds to the lac operator to inhibit transcription in E. coli. This inhibition can be relieved by adding lactose or isopropyl-β-D-thiogalactopyranoside (IPTG). lac repressor encoded by lacI
   7594..7610    +  promoter       tet promoter (fragment): E. coli promoter for tetracycline efflux protein gene
   7620..7645    -  CDS            bla(M) (fragment): β-lactamase lacking the signal sequence; bla(M); allows cytosolic expression of β-lactamase
