[The description below was written by a language model from this plasmid's Addgene catalogue record and pLannotate feature annotations shown in this document.]
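Description:
CyRPA-bio is a mammalian expression plasmid built on the pTT3 backbone for producing the full-length ectodomain of Plasmodium vivax CyRPA (PVX_090240) as a soluble, secreted recombinant protein. In bacteria it is maintained at high copy through a ColE1/pUC-type origin and selected with ampicillin via the β-lactamase gene. The backbone also carries an Epstein-Barr virus oriP fragment, which supports episomal maintenance of the plasmid in cells that supply EBNA1. Short remnants of lac regulatory elements and other bacterial sequences are annotated but have no evident role in expression.

Transcription is driven by the CMV immediate early enhancer and promoter, followed by adenovirus-derived leader and splice sequences and a chimeric intron fragment that typically improve mRNA processing and yield. It ends at a rabbit β-globin polyadenylation signal. The open reading frame starts with a fragment of a mouse immunoglobulin heavy chain signal sequence, which directs the product into the secretory pathway. The CyRPA insert sits between retained NotI and AscI sites, in the unannotated stretch between the signal peptide and the tag. It is fused at its C terminus to domains 3 and 4 of rat CD4 and then to an enzymatic biotinylation sequence; the latter is listed in the catalogue entry but not annotated in the feature table. All NXS/T sequons in the insert were changed to NXA, removing the potential N-linked glycosylation sites that mammalian cells would otherwise modify.

The construct belongs to a library of P. vivax merozoite proteins made to identify vaccine candidates and protein-protein interactions. The biotinylation tag allows the secreted protein to be biotinylated, for example for capture on streptavidin.
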