Addgene plasmid #68525: CyRPA-bio
Purpose: Expresses full-length P. vivax CyRPA ectodomain in mammalian cells. C-terminal rat Cd4d3+4 tag, biotinylation sequence
Depositing lab: Julian Rayner & Gavin Wright. Depositing organization: Wellcome Sanger Institute. Publication: A Library of Plasmodium vivax Recombinant Merozoite Proteins Reveals New Vaccine Candidates and Protein-Protein Interactions. Hostetler JB, Sharma S, Bartholdson SJ, Wright GJ, Fairhurst RM, Rayner JC. PLoS Negl Trop Dis. 2015 Dec 23;9(12):e0004264. doi: 10.1371/journal.pntd.0004264. eCollection 2015 Dec. PubMed 26701602.
Backbone
  Vector backbone: pTT3
  Backbone manufacturer: Yves Durocher, NRC
  Backbone size w/o insert (bp): 6654
  Vector type: Mammalian Expression
Growth in bacteria
  Bacterial resistance: Ampicillin, 100 μg/mL
  Growth temperature: 37°C
  Growth strain: DH5alpha
  Copy number: High Copy
Gene/Insert
  Gene/Insert name: CyRPA (alt name: PVX_090240)
  Mutation: All NXT/S sites mutated to NXA, where X is any amino acid except Proline
  Promoter: CMV
  Tag / fusion protein: rat CD4 d3+4, enzymatic biotinylation sequence (C terminal on backbone)
  Cloning method: Restriction Enzyme; 5′ cloning site NotI (not destroyed); 3′ cloning site AscI (not destroyed)
  Sequencing primers: 5′ pMT2-F; 3′ rb_glob_PA_term-R
Terms and licenses: Academic/Nonprofit Terms; Industry Terms: Not Available to Industry
How to cite: CyRPA-bio was a gift from Julian Rayner & Gavin Wright (Addgene plasmid # 68525 ; http://n2t.net/addgene:68525 ; RRID:Addgene_68525)
