>Addgene plasmid #68525 | CyRPA-bio | depositor partial sequence | sequence record 120645 | CyRPA from Not1 to Asc1 restriction sites
GCGGCCGCCACAAATACCCAGAGCAAGAACATCATCATCCTGAACGACGAGATCACCACCATCAAGAGCC
CCATCCACTGTATTACCGATATCTACTTCCTGTTCCGCAACGAGCTGTACAAGACCTGCATCCAGCACGT
GATCAAGGGCCGGACCGAGATCCATGTGCTGGTGCAGAAGAAGATCAACAGCGCCTGGGAGACACAGACC
ACCCTGTTCAAGGATCACATGTGGTTCGAGCTGCCCAGCGTGTTCAACTTCATCCACAACGATGAGATCA
TCATTGTGATCTGCCGGTACAAGCAGCGGAGCAAGAGAGAGGGCACCATCTGCAAGCGGTGGAACAGCGT
GACCGGCACAATCTACCAGAAAGAAGATGTGCAGATCGACAAAGAGGCCTTCGCCAACAAGAACCTGGAA
AGCTACCAGAGCGTGCCCCTGACCGTGAAGAACAAGAAGTTCCTGCTGATCTGCGGCATCCTGAGCTACG
AGTACAAGACAGCCAACAAGGACAATTTCATCAGCTGCGTGGCCAGCGAGGACAAGGGCAGAACCTGGGG
CACCAAGATCCTGATCAACTACGAGGAACTGCAGAAAGGCGTGCCCTACTTCTACCTGCGGCCCATCATC
TTCGGCGACGAGTTCGGCTTCTACTTTTACAGCCGGATCAGCACCAACAACGCCGCCAGAGGCGGCAACT
ACATGACCTGCACCCTGGACGTGACCAACGAGGGCAAGAAAGAGTACAAGTTCAAGTGCAAGCACGTGTC
CCTGATCAAGCCCGACAAGAGCCTGCAGAACGTGGCCAAGCTGAACGGCTACTACATCACCAGCTACGTG
AAGAAGGACAACTTCAACGAGTGCTACCTGTACTACACCGAGCAGAACGCCATCGTCGTGAAGCCCAAGG
TGCAGAACGACGACCTGAATGGCTGCTACGGCGGCAGCTTCGTGAAGCTGGATGAGAGCAAGGCCCTGTT
CATCTACAGCACCGGCTATGGCGTGCAGAACATCCACACCCTGTACTATACCAGATACGACGGCGCGCC
