>Addgene plasmid #68525 | CyRPA-bio | addgene partial sequence | sequence record 124261 | pMT2-F 5'-TTGCCTTTCTCTCCACAGGT-3'
TGGAGTTTCAGACCCAGGTACTCATGTCCCTGCTGCTCTGCATGTCTGGTGCGGCCGCCACAAATACCCA
GAGCAAGAACATCATCATCCTGAACGACGAGATCACCACCATCAAGAGCCCCATCCACTGTATTACCGAT
ATCTACTTCCTGTTCCGCAACGAGCTGTACAAGACCTGCATCCAGCACGTGATCAAGGGCCGGACCGAGA
TCCATGTGCTGGTGCAGAAGAAGATCAACAGCGCCTGGGAGACACAGACCACCCTGTTCAAGGATCACAT
GTGGTTCGAGCTGCCCAGCGTGTTCAACTTCATCCACAACGATGAGATCATCATTGTGATCTGCCGGTAC
AAGCAGCGGAGCAAGAGAGAGGGCACCATCTGCAAGCGGTGGAACAGCGTGACCGGCACAATCTACCAGA
AAGAAGATGTGCAGATCGACAAAGAGGCCTTCGCCAACAAGAACCTGGAAAGCTACCAGAGCGTGCCCCT
GACCGTGAAGAACAAGAAGTTCCTGCTGATCTGCGGCATCCTGAGCTACGAGTACAAGACAGCCAACAAG
GACAATTTCATCAGCTGCGTGGCCAGCGAGGACAAGGGCAGAACCTGGGGCACCAAGATCCTGATCAACT
ACGAGGAACTGCAGAAAGGCGTGCCCTACTTCTACCTGCGGCCCATCATCTTCGGCGACGAGTTCGGCTT
CTACTTTTACAGCCGGATCAGCACCAACAACGCCGCCAGAGGCGGCAACTACATGACCTGCACCCTGGAC
GTGACCAACGAGGGCAAGAAAGAGTACAAGTTCAAGTGCAAGCACGTGTCCCTGATCAAGCCCGACAAGA
GCCTGCAGAACGTGGCCAAGCTGAACGGCTACTACATCACCAGCTACGTGAAAGAAGGACAACTTCAACG
AGTGCTACCTGTACTACACCGAGCAGAACGCCATCGTCGTGAAGCCAAGGTGCAGAACGACGACCTGAAT
GGCTGCTACGGCGGCAGCTTC
