>Addgene plasmid #68525 | CyRPA-bio | addgene partial sequence | sequence record 124262 | rb_glob_PA_term-R 5'-CCCATATGTCCTTCCGAGTG-3'
CACTATTGCAATGAAAATAAATTTCCTTTATTAGCCAGAGGTCGAGGTCGGGGGATCCTTAATTAATCAC
GTGTCTAGACTTAACGATGATTCCACACCATTTTCTGTGCATCCAGAATATGATGCAGTGATCCGGAATT
CAACCCTTTGGATAAAACCTGGATCTTGGAGTCCATCTTGACCTCTTCACCTTCACTCAGTAGACATTGC
CACACCCCTGCTTCAGGGGCCTGCACTTGAATCACTTTCTCCTGCCTGGAGACCCTGGCCTCCTGATTCT
CCTGCTTCAAGATCAGTCTCATCTTGGGTGAGGTGGGTCCCATCACCTCACAGGTCAAAGTGTTGCTGTC
GGGCTGAGTCACTTTCATCACCACCAGGTTCACTTCCTGATACAGTATCCCTCTGTCCAGAGTCAGGGTC
AGGTTGCCAGAACCAGCAAACTGAAGGGAGACCTGGGGTATCTGAAGGGTGAGTGGGAGCGTTTCGGACA
GCTGGAACTTGGGGTTGCTAGTAGACTTCTGCACAGACACCTTTTGGTTCTTTAGGGAGAAGGTGATCCA
GGACTGGGAAGAAGGAGCCTTCTCTGCCTTCCATCTCAACTCTCCCTGCAGGCTTTCCTCTCCAAGGTTG
AGTGGGAAGGAGAACTCCGCTGACTCCCCCTCACTCTTATAGGCCGTGATGGAGGTCGACGGCGCGCCGT
CGTATCTGGTATAGTACAGGGTGTGGATGTTCTGCACGCCATAGCCGGTGCTGTAGATGAACAGGGCCTT
GCTCTCATCCAGCTTCACGAAGCTGCCGCCGTAGCAGCCATTCAGGTCGTCGTTCTGCACCTTGGGCTTC
ACGACGATGGCGTTCTGCTCGGTGTAGTACAGGTAGCACTCGTTGAAGTTGTCCTTCTTCACGTAGCTGG
TGATGTAGTAGCCGTTCAGCTTGGCCACGTTCTGCAGGCTCTTGTCGGGCTTGATCAGGGACACGTGCTT
GCACTTGAACTTGTACTCTTTCTTGCCCTCGTTGGTCACGTCCAGGGTGCAGGTCATGTAGTTGCCGCCT
CT
